Addgene plasmid #183063: pMM4_14L
Purpose: Plasmid expressing a biosensor for acetic acid and pHluorin: BM3R1-Haa1-mTurquoise2 under RET2p, mCherry under HREsYGP1p and sfpHluorin under TDH3p with flanks for genome integration into HO locus
Depositing lab: Yvonne Nygård. Depositing organization: Chalmers University of Technology. Publication: Identification of acetic acid sensitive strains through biosensor-based screening of a Saccharomyces cerevisiae CRISPRi library. Mormino M, Lenitz I, Siewers V, Nygard Y. Microb Cell Fact. 2022 Oct 15;21(1):214. doi: 10.1186/s12934-022-01938-7. PubMed 36243715.
Backbone
  Vector backbone: MoClo-YTK
  Total vector size (bp): 11322
  Vector type: Yeast Expression, Synthetic Biology
  Selectable markers: Zeocin
Growth in bacteria
  Bacterial resistance: Kanamycin, 50 μg/mL
  Growth temperature: 37°C
  Growth strain: DH5alpha
  Copy number: Low Copy
Gene/Insert 1
  Gene/Insert name: mCherry
  Species: Synthetic
  Promoter: Synthetic promoter
  Tag / fusion protein: mCherry
  Cloning method: Gateway Cloning
  Sequencing primers: 5′ Golden Gate Assembly
Gene/Insert 2
  Gene/Insert name: sfpHluorin
  Species: Synthetic
  Promoter: TDH3
  Cloning method: Gateway Cloning
  Sequencing primers: 5′ Golden Gate Assembly
Gene/Insert 3
  Gene/Insert name: BM3R1-HAA1-mTurquoise2
  Species: Synthetic
  Promoter: RET2
  Tag / fusion protein: mTurquoise2
  Cloning method: Gateway Cloning
  Sequencing primers: 5′ Golden Gate Assembly
Terms and licenses: Academic/Nonprofit Terms; Industry Terms: Not Available to Industry
Depositor comments: Plasmid parts were synthesized or taken from the Yeast MoClo kit. A portion of this plasmid was derived from LT1_34_sfpHluorin that was partly made by Digital CDS sequence of sfpHluorin obtained from Addgene plasmid #115697.
How to cite: pMM4_14L was a gift from Yvonne Nygård (Addgene plasmid # 183063 ; http://n2t.net/addgene:183063 ; RRID:Addgene_183063)
