[The description below was written by a language model from this plasmid's Addgene catalogue record and pLannotate feature annotations shown in this document.]
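Description:
pMM4_14L is an 11.3 kb yeast integration plasmid assembled from the MoClo Yeast Toolkit (MoClo-YTK). It delivers a combined acetic acid biosensor and intracellular pH reporter into the Saccharomyces cerevisiae genome. In E. coli it is maintained through a ColE1/pUC-type origin and a kanamycin resistance gene; the catalogue lists it as low copy, although the annotated origin is of the high-copy type. No yeast replication origin is annotated, which fits the stated design: flanks direct integration at the HO locus, though these homology arms are not picked up in the feature table. Yeast transformants are selected with Zeocin through the Sh ble gene, which is driven by the Ashbya gossypii TEF promoter and terminator.

The payload consists of three expression units. The first encodes a synthetic transcription factor that fuses the Bacillus megaterium BM3R1 repressor, the yeast transcription factor Haa1 (the acetic acid-sensing part of the biosensor) and the cyan fluorescent protein mTurquoise2. According to the record it is expressed from the RET2 promoter, and the cyan tag allows the factor itself to be monitored. The second unit places mCherry under a synthetic promoter described as HREsYGP1p, so that red fluorescence serves as the biosensor output; neither this promoter nor the RET2 promoter is annotated in the feature table. The third unit expresses sfpHluorin, a pH-sensitive superfolder GFP derivative (annotated as superfolder GFP), from the strong constitutive TDH3 promoter with an ADH1 terminator.

The associated study used biosensor-based screening of a S. cerevisiae CRISPRi library to identify acetic acid-sensitive strains. The catalogue's cloning method field says Gateway, but other fields point to Golden Gate assembly, in keeping with the MoClo origin of the parts.
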