Features (pLannotate 1.2.2; 12 found; start..end, strand, type, name):
     44..859     -  CDS            KanR: aminoglycoside phosphotransferase; aph(3')-Ia; confers resistance to kanamycin in bacteria or G418 (Geneticin®) in eukaryotes
   1084..1672    +  rep_origin     ori: high-copy-number ColE1/pMB1/pBR322/pUC origin of replication
   3058..3633    +  CDS            bm3R1: BM3R1_BACME - Experimental evidence at protein level: Swiss-Prot protein existence level 1. Negatively controls the expression of the cytochrome p450BM-3 gene at the transcriptional level. From Bacillus megaterium.
   3640..5721    +  CDS            HAA1: HAA1_YEAST - Experimental evidence at protein level: Swiss-Prot protein existence level 1. Regulates the transcription of a set of genes, many of which encode membrane proteins. Among the genes regulated are YGR138C and YRO2. Does not seem to be dependent on copper. From Saccharomyces cerevisiae (strain ATCC 204508 / S288c) (Baker's yeast).
   5728..6441    +  CDS            mTurquoise2: mTurquoise2 is a basic (constitutively fluorescent) cyan fluorescent protein published in 2012, derived from Aequorea victoria. It is reported to be a rapidly-maturing monomer with very low acid sensitivity.
   7173..7882    +  CDS            mCherry (fragment): monomeric derivative of DsRed fluorescent protein (Shaner et al., 2004) mammalian codon-optimized
   8168..8834    +  promoter       GAP promoter: S. cerevisiae TDH3; promoter for glyceraldehyde-3-phosphate dehydrogenase
   8841..9554    +  CDS            superfolder GFP: GFP variant that folds robustly even when fused to poorly folded proteins (Pédelacq et al., 2006)
   9570..9757    +  terminator     ADH1 terminator: S. cerevisiae ADH1; transcription terminator for the S. cerevisiae alcohol dehydrogenase 1 (ADH1) gene
   9882..10223   +  promoter       TEF promoter: Ashbya gossypii TEF promoter
  10226..10597   +  CDS            ble: BLE_STRHI - Experimental evidence at protein level: Swiss-Prot protein existence level 1. Binding protein with a strong affinity to the bleomycin family of antibiotics. From Streptoalloteichus hindustanus.
  10605..10802   +  terminator     TEF terminator: Ashbya gossypii TEF terminator
>Addgene plasmid #183063 | pMM4_14L | addgene full sequence | sequence record 363423 | Addgene NGS Result
TGCCCCGAGCGGCCGCGTGTTACAACCAATTAACCAATTCTGATTAGAAAAACTCATCGAGCATCAAATG
AAACTGCAATTTATTCATATCAGGATTATCAATACCATATTTTTGAAAAAGCCGTTTCTGTAATGAAGGA
GAAAACTCACCGAGGCAGTTCCATAGGATGGCAAGATCCTGGTATCGGTCTGCGATTCCGACTCGTCCAA
CATCAATACAACCTATTAATTTCCCCTCGTCAAAAATAAGGTTATCAAGTGAGAAATCACCATGAGTGAC
GACTGAATCCGGTGAGAATGGCAAAAGCTTATGCATTTCTTTCCAGACTTGTTCAACAGGCCAGCCATTA
CGCTCGTCATCAAAATCACTCGCATCAACCAAACCGTTATTCATTCGTGATTGCGCCTGAGCGAGGCGAA
ATACGCGATCGCTGTTAAAAGGACAATTACAAACAGGAATCGAATGCAACCGGCGCAGGAACACTGCCAG
CGCATCAACAATATTTTCACCTGAATCAGGATATTCTTCTAATACCTGGAATGCTGTTTTCCCGGGGATC
GCAGTGGTGAGTAACCATGCATCATCAGGAGTACGGATAAAATGCTTGATGGTCGGAAGAGGCATAAATT
CCGTCAGCCAGTTTAGTCTGACCATCTCATCTGTAACATCATTGGCAACGCTACCTTTGCCATGTTTCAG
AAACAACTCTGGCGCATCGGGCTTCCCATACAATCGATAGATTGTCGCACCTGATTGCCCGACATTATCG
CGAGCCCATTTATACCCATATAAATCAGCATCCATGTTGGAATTTAATCGCGGCCTGGAGCAAGACGTTT
CCCGTTGAATATGGCTCATAACACCCCTTGTATTACTGTTTATGTAAGCAGACAGTTTTATTGTTCATGA
TGATATATTTTTATCTTGTGCAATGTAACATCAGAGATTTTGAGACACAACGTGGCTTTGTTGAATAAAT
CGAACTTTTGCTGAGTTGAAGGATCAGTCATGACCAAAATCCCTTAACGTGAGTTTTCGTTCCACTGAGC
GTCAGACCCCGTAGAAAAGATCAAAGGATCTTCTTGAGATCCTTTTTTTCTGCGCGTAATCTGCTGCTTG
CAAACAAAAAAACCACCGCTACCAGCGGTGGTTTGTTTGCCGGATCAAGAGCTACCAACTCTTTTTCCGA
AGGTAACTGGCTTCAGCAGAGCGCAGATACCAAATACTGTTCTTCTAGTGTAGCCGTAGTTAGGCCACCA
CTTCAAGAACTCTGTAGCACCGCCTACATACCTCGCTCTGCTAATCCTGTTACCAGTGGCTGCTGCCAGT
GGCGATAAGTCGTGTCTTACCGGGTTGGACTCAAGACGATAGTTACCGGATAAGGCGCAGCGGTCGGGCT
GAACGGGGGGTTCGTGCACACAGCCCAGCTTGGAGCGAACGACCTACACCGAACTGAGATACCTACAGCG
TGAGCTATGAGAAAGCGCCACGCTTCCCGAAGGGAGAAAGGCGGACAGGTATCCGGTAAGCGGCAGGGTC
GGAACAGGAGAGCGCACGAGGGAGCTTCCAGGGGGAAACGCCTGGTATCTTTATAGTCCTGTCGGGTTTC
GCCACCTCTGACTTGAGCGTCGATTTTTGTGATGCTCGTCAGGGGGGCGGAGCCTATGGAAAAACGCCAG
CAACGCGGCCTTTTTACGGTTCCTGGCCTTTTGCTGGCCTTTTGCTCACATGTTCTTTCCTGCGTTATCC
CCTGATTCTGTGGATAACCGTGCGGCCGCCAATTCTAATTGTATCGAGATCACTTTTCGTGATCCGCTAA
TCAGCGACGGTCACATTAGGTTTGCCAAGTCAGGGTATGAACCATACGATCAGTTTTCGTGAACCTGGTA
CGTATATTGTGGCGTTTGTGTATATTTTCATTCTTTGACAACAATCAATACCAACCTCAAATAGGAAAAG
TAATAAGTTTGGCGTTACACCCCAAAAGACGCCAAACGGATCGAACTTACTCAATAGCAATTAGCGAGAC
AAAACCTACGTTAAGACCTGTAACCGATTTATCAAAGCACTCTGCGGTTCTTTCTTGGGAATATTACCTG
GACATTTTGTGCCCTCAAGAAACGAGGCTCTACGAGCCTGTTGGAGCCCCTCAGACATTAGCCGCCACGA
ATCAAACTTTTTACGCGATTCGGCCCAAATCAGTTTCTCACAGATCATTCGTAGAGTGAAAAAGCACATC
GATTATTTGATACCCCTTTGGGTTAATTACTGTTGAGGTCTTTGCCGTAAGTTCCATCGCTGTCCCTGAA
TTCGCATCTAGACTGAACTGGCCGATAATTGCAGACGAACGACGATGGCTTCTTATCTCACTTCAATAGT
ACTTTCCACCGGTTATACTTCCGGCTTTTCCCTATTAATACAAGCTACAATTTCAATGGGTGGCAAATAA
TGTGTAGAATAGAAAATAAGCCGACAGGGTAATAAAGAAAATTTTTAGAAAAAAAAGGTTAGATGGCTTA
TTTAAGTTACAGGCTAGCGAAAAAAGGAACTTCAGGGCAAGTAAAGTGTTTGATTGGGCACTAGCATGGC
TTATAAAGGCGAGCAATTGTCGAAACTAATTAATGTTGTACGGACTATTGCTGTCATCTCGTGGTAAATG
CGTGTTCCAGGTCGAATACTACTTGCACACAGGCGAGCGGGGCCCCATAAAAGTGTTGCCGATTTGTTAA
GTTGTCTTTTCGGTTTTTCTACTCTGTTATTCCTTACTTCCCTTTTTAAGAACTCTTTTTATCCTTCATT
TAGGATCTTGCACGTTTCCGCCTCATCACTTGAATTAAAACATGTCTCTGTCAGTAAACCTTGGCGTTTC
TATTGTTCTTCATAGTTCAACTTTTATTATTACCCGCCCTGCGCGTTTACATTTTTCCAGCAACAGCCAG
CGAAAAATTAGAAAATCTGGTTGTTGACACCTCAAGAACAAGGGCAATTAGCCTCAGCGTCGAATATAGA
TCATATTAGAATACCTATAGCTCCATCAAAAGAAATACACAAGATCTATGGAATCTACTCCTACTAAGCA
AAAAGCCATCTTCTCTGCCTCCTTGTTGTTGTTCGCTGAGAGAGGTTTCGACGCTACCACTATGCCAATG
ATTGCCGAAAACGCTAAGGTTGGTGCTGGTACTATCTACAGATACTTCAAGAACAAAGAATCCTTAGTTA
ATGAGTTGTTTCAACAACACGTCAATGAATTTTTGCAATGTATCGAATCTGGTTTGGCTAACGAAAGAGA
TGGTTACAGGGACGGTTTCCACCACATCTTCGAAGGTATGGTCACCTTCACCAAGAACCATCCTAGAGCC
TTAGGTTTCATCAAGACCCACTCTCAAGGTACTTTTTTGACCGAAGAATCCAGATTGGCTTATCAAAAGT
TGGTCGAATTTGTCTGTACTTTCTTCAGAGAAGGTCAAAAGCAAGGTGTCATCAGAAATTTGCCAGAAAA
CGCTTTGATTGCTATCTTGTTCGGTTCTTTCATGGAAGTCTACGAAATGATTGAAAACGATTATTTGTCT
TTGACTGATGAATTATTAACCGGTGTTGAGGAATCCTTGTGGGCTGCCTTGTCTCGTCAATCTGGTTCTA
TGGTCTTGATAAATGGCATAAAGTATGCCTGTGAGAGGTGCATAAGAGGCCATAGAGTAACAACATGCAA
TCATACAGATCAACCGCTTATGATGATCAAACCCAAAGGTAGACCTTCCACTACATGCGACTATTGTAAA
CAACTTCGAAAAAACAAGAATGCAAATCCTGAAGGTGTTTGCACGTGTGGCCGGCTAGAGAAGAAAAAAC
TGGCACAGAAAGCCAAAGAAGAAGCAAGAGCTAAAGCCAAAGAAAAACAAAGAAAACAGTGTACCTGCGG
GACTGATGAGGTTTGCAAATATCATGCTCAAAAGAGACATCTAAGAAAGTCCCCTTCAAGTTCTCAAAAG
AAAGGAAGATCCATTTCTCGTTCTCAACCAATGTTTGAAAGGGTATTGTCTTCTACTTCACTTGACAGCA
ATATGTTATCCGGCCACGGAGCACTATCAGATACCTCTAGCATACTGACGAGCACATTTTTAGACAGTGA
GCCGGGTGTTGGTAAAATTTCAAAAGATTACCATCATGTCCCTTCATTGGCCTCCATTTCATCCTTACAA
TCCTCGCAATCGTTAGATCAAAATTTCAGTATACCACAAAGCCCGCCGTTATCTTCAATGTCATTTAATT
TTCTCACGGGAAATATCAATGAAACCAACCAAAATCACAGTAATCATCAGCATTCAAAATCAGGCAATAA
CTGGCAAGATAGTTCGGTAAGCTTGCCAGCGAAAGCTGATTCACGTCTTAACATGATGGATAAAAACAAC
TCTGTGGGTCTTGACCTATTAGGCCATTCAAAACGAATATCGCCGATATCAAACTCTCGTGTGGGCGAAG
TTAGCGTTCCGCTAGAAGAATATATTCCTTCTGACATTGATGGGGTTGGAAGAGTTACTGATAAAAGCTC
TTTGGTCTACGATTGGCCATTTGATGAAAGTATTGAGAGAAATTTCAGTACAACCGCAACCGCTGCAACT
GGTGAAAGTAAGTTCGACATTAACGACAACTGTAATAGAATTAATAGCAAAAGTTATAGTAAGACTAATA
GTATGAATGGAAACGGTATGAACAATAGCAATAATAATAATATCAACAGTAATGGCAACGACAAGAACAA
TAACAACTCTTCTAGACAAGAACATCAAGGAAATGGACTATTTGACATGTTTACAGATTCATCGTCGATT
TCAACGCTTTCCCGTGCAAACTTATTATTGCAAGAAAAAATTGGTTCGCAAGAAAACTCTGTCAAACAAG
AAAACTATTCGAAAAATCCTCAACTTCGTCATCAATTAACTTCCAGAAGTAGATCATTTATTCATCATCC
GGCAAACGAGTATTTGAAGAATACTTTTGGAAATTCACATAGTAATGACATCGGAAAGGGAGTTGAAGTG
CTATCTTTGACACCGAGTTTTATGGATATTCCCGAAAAAGAAAGAGAAACGGAAAGATCGCCATCATCCA
ATTACATTACTGACAGACCTTTCACTCGAAAACCTAGATCTTCTAGCATTGACGTAAACCATAGGTATCC
ACCTATGGCACCAACAACCGTAGCGACATCTCCCGGTGCATTGAACAATGCCGTAGCAAGCAATCTCGAC
GATCAACTGAGTTTAACATCACTAAACTCTCAGCCATCATCGATAGCAAATATGATGATGGACCCTTCAA
ACCTAGCTGAGCAAAGTTCTATTCATTCAGTTCCTCAGTCAATAAACTCTCCGAGAATGCCTAAAACTGG
AAGTCGCCAAGACAAGAACATTCACACTAAGAAGGAAGAAAGAAATCCGCTAAATAACATACACGATCTG
TCACAATTGGAAAATGTACCAGACGAGATGAACCAAATGTTCTCCCCACCATTAAAAAGTATGAATAGAC
CGGATGCCATAAGGGAAAATTCATCTAGTAGTAATTTCATAATCCAAGGAAATAGCATGATCTCTACGCC
TTCCGGAAGGAATGACCTTCCAGATACCTCTCCAATGAGTAGTATTCAAACAGCGTCACCACCAAGTCAA
TTACTGACCGATCAAGGATTTGCGGATTTGGATAATTTCATGTCTTCGTTAGGTTCTGTTTCTAAAGGTG
AAGAATTATTCACTGGTGTTGTCCCAATTTTGGTTGAATTAGATGGTGATGTTAATGGTCACAAATTTTC
TGTCTCCGGTGAAGGTGAAGGTGATGCTACTTACGGTAAATTGACCTTAAAATTTATTTGTACTACTGGT
AAATTGCCAGTTCCATGGCCAACCTTAGTCACTACTTTATCTTGGGGTGTTCAATGTTTTGCAAGATACC
CAGATCATATGAAACAACATGACTTTTTCAAGTCTGCCATGCCAGAAGGTTATGTTCAAGAAAGAACTAT
TTTTTTCAAAGATGACGGTAACTACAAGACCAGAGCTGAAGTCAAGTTTGAAGGTGATACCTTAGTTAAT
AGAATCGAATTAAAAGGTATTGATTTTAAAGAAGATGGTAACATTTTAGGTCACAAATTGGAATACAATT
ATTTCTCTGACAATGTTTACATCACTGCTGACAAACAAAAGAATGGTATCAAAGCTAACTTCAAAATTAG
ACACAACATTGAAGATGGTGGTGTTCAATTAGCTGACCATTATCAACAAAATACTCCAATTGGTGATGGT
CCAGTCTTGTTACCAGACAACCATTACTTATCCACTCAATCTAAGTTATCCAAAGATCCAAACGAAAAGA
GGGACCACATGGTCTTGTTAGAATTTGTTACTGCTGCTGGTATTACCTTGGGTATGGATGAATTGTACAA
AGGATCCTAACTCGAGAGCTTTTGATTAAGCCTTCTAGTCCAAAAAACACGTTTTTTTGTCATTTATTTC
ATTTTCTTAGAATAGTTTAGTTTATTCATTTTATAGTCACGAATGTTTTATGATTCTATATAGGGTTGCA
AACAAGCATTTTTCATTTTATGTTAAAACAATTTCAGGTTTACCTTTTATTCTGCTTGTGGTGACGCGTG
TATCCGCCCGCTCTTTTGGTCACCCATGTATGCTGCCAAACCAGATGTCAACACAGCTACAACGGCTAGT
CGGAATGAACATTCATTCCGTGACCTAGGATGTGACGGAATGAAGGTTCATTCCGGACTCTAGATAAGCA
CGGAATGAACTTTCATTCCGCTGAAGCTTGTCAATCGGAATGAAGGTTCATTCCGGCTAGTCGGAATGAA
CATTCATTCCGCGACCTAGGATGTGACGGAATGAAGGTTCATTCCGGACTCTAGATAAGCACGGAATGAA
CTTTCATTCCGCTGAAGCTTGTCAATCGGAATGAAGGTTCATTCCGGCTATCTCCCCGGAAACTGTGGCC
TTTTCTGGCACACATGATCTCCACGATTTCAACATATAAATAGCTTTTGATAATGGCAATATTAATCAAA
TTTATTTTACTTCTTTCTTGTAACATCTCTCTTGTAATCCCTTATTCCTTCTAGCTATTTTTCATAAAAA
ACCAAGCAACTGCTTATCAACACACAAACACTATGGTGAGCAAGGGCGAGGAGGATAACATGGCCATCAT
CAAGGAGTTCATGCGCTTCAAGGTGCACATGGAGGGCTCCGTGGACGGCCACGAGTTCGAGATCGAGGGC
GAGGGCGAGGGCCGCCCCTACGAGGGCACCCAGACCGCCAAGCTGAAGGTGACCAAGGGTGGCCCCCTGC
CCTTCGCCTGGGACATCCTGTCCCCTCAGTTCATGTACGGCTCCAAGGCCTACGTGAAGCACCCCGCCGA
CATCCCCGACTACTTGAAGCTGTCCTTCCCCGAGGGCTTCAAGTGGGAGCGCGTGATGAACTTCGAGGAC
GGCGGCGTGGTGACCGTGACCCAGGACTCCTCCCTGCAGGACGGCGAGTTCATCTACAAGGTGAAGCTGC
GCGGCACCAACTTCCCCTCCGACGGCCCCGTAATGCAGAAGAAGACTATGGGCTGGGAGGCCTCCTCCGA
GCGGATGTACCCCGAGGACGGCGCCCTGAAGGGCGAGATCAAGCAGAGGCTGAAGCTGAAGGACGGCGGC
CACTACGACGCTGAGGTCAAGACCACCTACAAGGCCAAGAAGCCCGTGCAGCTGCCCGGCGCCTACAACG
TCAACATCAAGTTGGACATCACCTCCCACAACGAGGACTACACCATCGTGGAACAGTACGAACGCGCCGA
GGGCCGCCACTCCACCGGCGGCATGGACGAGCTGTACAAGTAAATCCTAACTCGAGGCCAATTGGTGCGG
CAATTGATAATAACGAAAATGTCTTTTAATGATCTGGGTATAATGAGGAATTTTCCGAACGTTTTTACTT
TATATATATATATACATGTAACATATATTCTATACGCTATAGAGAAAGGAAATTTTTCAATTAAAAAAAA
AATAGAGAAAGAGTTTCACTTCTTGATTATCGCTAACACTAATGGTTGAAGTACTGCTACTTTAATTTTA
TGCTGGATGCACACACTGGCTTAAGATGACAACGCAGTTCGAGTTTATCATTATCAATACTGCCATTTCA
AAGAATACGTAAATAATTAATAGTAGTGATTTTCCTAACTTTATTTAGTCAAAAAATTAGCCTTTTAATT
CTGCTGTAACCCGTACATGCCCAAAATAGGGGGCGGGTTACACAGAATATATAACATCGTAGGTGTCTGG
GTGAACAGTTTATTCCTGGCATCCACTAAATATAATGGAGCCCGCTTTTTAAGCTGGCATCCAGAAAAAA
AAAGAATCCCAGCACCAAAATATTGTTTTCTTCACCAACCATCAGTTCATAGGTCCATTCTCTTAGCGCA
ACTACAGAGAACAGGGGCACAAACAGGCAAAAAACGGGCACAACCTCAATGGAGTGATGCAACCTGCCTG
GAGTAAATGATGACACAAGGCAATTGACCCACGCATGTATCTATCTCATTTTCTTACACCTTCTATTACC
TTCTGCTCTCTCTGATTTGGAAAAAGCTGAAAAAAAAGGTTGAAACCAGTTCCCTGAAATTATTCCCCTA
CTTGACTAATAAGTATATAAAGACGGTAGGTATTGATTGTAATTCTGTAAATCTATTTCTTAAACTTCTT
AAATTCTACTTTTATAGTTAGTCTTTTTTTTAGTTTTAAAACACCAAGAACTTAGTTTCGAATAAACACA
CATAAACAAACAAAAGATCTATGAGCAAAGGAGAAGAACTTTTCACTGGAGTTGTCCCAATTCTTGTTGA
ATTAGATGGTGATGTTAATGGGCACAAATTTTCTGTCCGTGGAGAGGGTGAAGGTGATGCTACAAACGGA
AAACTCACCCTTAAATTTATTTGCACTACTGGAAAACTACCTGTTCCGTGGCCAACACTTGTCACTACTC
TGTCTTATGGTGTTCAATGCTTTTCCCGTTATCCGGATCACATGAAACGGCATGACTTTTTCAAGAGTGC
CATGCCCGAAGGTTATGTACAGGAACGCACTATATCTTTCAAAGATGACGGGACCTACAAGACGCGTGCT
GAAGTCAAGTTTGAAGGTGATACCCTTGTTAATCGTATCGAGTTAAAGGGTATTGATTTTAAAGAAGATG
GAAACATTCTTGGACACAAACTCGAGTACAACTTTAACGAGCACTTGGTATACATCACGGCAGACAAACA
AAAGAATGGAACCAAAGCTATCTTCCAAGTTCACCACAACGTTGAAGATGGTTCCGTTCAACTAGCAGAC
CATTATCAACAAAATACTCCAATTGGCGATGGCCCTGTCCTTTTACCAGACAACCATTACCTGCACACAC
AATCTGTCCTTTCGAAAGATCCCAACGAAAAGCGTGACCACATGGTCCTTCTTGAGTTTGTAACTGCTGC
TGGGATTACACATGGCATGGATGAGCTCTACAAAGGATCCTAACTCGAGGCGAATTTCTTATGATTTATG
ATTTTTATTATTAAATAAGTTATAAAAAAAATAAGTGTATACAAATTTTAAAGTGACTCTTAGGTTTTAA
AACGAAAATTCTTATTCTTGAGTAACTCTTTCCTGTAGGTCAGGTTGCTTTCTCAGGTATAGCATGAGGT
CGCTCTTATTGACCACACCTCTACCGGCATGCCGAGCAAATGCCTGCAAATCGCTCCCCATTTCGCTGAG
CAGTTACAGAGATGTTACGAACCACTAGTGCACTGCAGTACAGTTTAGCTTGCCTCGTCCCCGCCGGGTC
ACCCGGCCAGCGACATGGAGGCCCAGAATACCCTCCTTGACAGTCTTGACGTGCGCAGCTCAGGGGCATG
ATGTGACTGTCGCCCGTACATTTAGCCCATACATCCCCATGTATAATCATTTGCATCCATACATTTTGAT
GGCCGCACGGCGCGAAGCAAAAATTACGGCTCCTCGCTCCAGACCTGCGAGCAGGGAAACGCTCCCCTCA
CAGACGCGTTGAATTGTCCCCACGCCGCGCCCCTGTAGAGAAATATAAAAGGTTAGGATTTGCCACTGAG
GTTCTTCTTTCATATACTTCCTTTTAAAATCTTGCTAGGATACAGTTCTCACATCACATCCGAACATAAA
CAAAAATGGCTAAATTAACATCTGCCGTTCCTGTTTTAACAGCTAGGGATGTTGCAGGTGCTGTAGAGTT
TTGGACAGATAGGTTAGGATTCTCAAGAGACTTTGTTGAGGACGATTTTGCTGGTGTTGTCAGGGATGAC
GTTACTTTATTTATCTCAGCAGTCCAAGATCAAGTTGTCCCTGATAATACATTGGCTTGGGTCTGGGTCA
GGGGTTTAGATGAATTATATGCTGAATGGTCAGAAGTTGTATCTACAAACTTCAGAGATGCTTCTGGTCC
AGCTATGACCGAGATTGGTGAACAGCCATGGGGTAGAGAATTTGCTTTGAGAGATCCAGCTGGAAATTGT
GTTCATTTTGTTGCTGAAGAACAAGATTAAAGTAACTGACAATAAAAAGATTCTTGTTTTCAAGAACTTG
TCATTTGTATAGTTTTTTTATATTGTAGTTGTTCTATTTTAATCAAATGTTAGCGTGATTTATATTTTTT
TTCGCCTCGACATCATCTGCCCAGATGCGAAGTTAAGTGCGCAGAAAGTAATATCATGCGTCAATCGTAT
GTGAATGCTGGTCGCTATACTGGAGTTATCGTGTTGCATCTGCGGCTTTAAATTGATGTATCTCATCGCA
GGCACGGGCAGTACAGTGCCCTGAGCGTAGGGAAAAATGAAAAAAAGGATGTAACTTTTAACATAATTCC
AGCACGCAGCGATTGGGTATAATGAAGATTGTTAAGTTCAACAACATGTGAAATTCTTAGCTCCGCAACT
TGCTTGAATTATGAGCTCTAAGATTCAAGAAGTAAATAGGTCATATAATGGAATGATAGTAGTACTTGAT
AAAGGAACCATGTGATCTTACGTTGATATGAAAATAATTCTCTCACAGAAGTCAGTTTGTATGACTAACA
TAGAGAGTAATTGCTTTTCGGATAAAATCGCACCTAACAAAGATTACCTTTTGTAAAGCCTCCAGAACAG
CTATGAATGTTCGTTATTCTACGCACTTTCTTTCATACATCTTGATCCGCCTTTTTTGATGTAGGTTTTA
ACGCGGCAAAACATATTAATTTTTCTGATTTGGAAAAATAAAGAGTTAGTTC
